>Addgene plasmid #24867 | human p53-(82-393) | addgene partial sequence | sequence record 30808 | 24867 wit T7-term
GCTTGTAGCAGCCGGATCCTCAGTCTGAGTCAGGCCCTTCTGTCTTGAACATGAGTTTTTTATGGCGGGA
GGTAGACTGACCCTTTTTGGACTTCAGGTGGCTGGAGTGAGCCCTGCTCCCCCCTGGCTCCTTCCCAGCC
TGGGCATCCTTGAGTTCCAAGGCCTCATTCAGCTCTCGGAACATCTCGAAGCGCTCACGCCCACGGATCT
GAAGGGTGAAATATTCTCCATCCAGTGGTTTCTTCTTTGGCTGGGGAGAGGAGCTGGTGTTGTTGGGCAG
TGCTCGCTTAGTGCTCCCTGGGGGCAGCTCGTGGTGAGGCTCCCCTTTCTTGCGGAGATTCTCTTCCTCT
GTGCGCCGGTCTCTCCCAGGACAGGCACAAACACGCACCTCAAAGCTGTTCCGTCCCAGTAGATTACCAC
TGGAGTCTTCCAGTGTGATGATGGTGAGGATGGGCCTCCGGTTCATGCCGCCCATGCAGGAACTGTTACA
CATGTAGTTGTAGTGGATGGTGGTACAGTCAGAGCCAACCTCAGGCGGCTCATAGGGCACCACCACACTA
TGTCGAAAAGTGTTTCTGTCATCCAAATACTCCACACGCAAATTTCCTTCCACTCGGATAAGATGCTGAG
GAGGGGCCAGACCATCGCTATCTGAGCAGCGCTCATGGTGGGGGCAGCGCCTCACAACCTCCGTCATGTG
CTGTGACTGCTTGTAGATGGCCATGGCGCGGACGCGGGTGCCGGGCGGGGGTGTGGAATCAACCCACAGC
TGCACAGGGCAGGTCTTGGCCAGTTGGCAAAACATCTTGTTGAGGGCAGGGGAGTACGTGCAAGTCACAG
ACTTGGCTGTCCCAGAATGCAAGAAGCCCAG
