>Addgene plasmid #24867 | human p53-(82-393) | addgene partial sequence | sequence record 30809 | 24867 with T7
AATTCCTCTGAATATTTTGTTTAACTTTAAGAAGGAGATATACCATGGGCAGCAGCCATCATCATCATCA
TCACAGCAGCGGCCTGGTGCCGCGCGGCAGCCATATGCCGGCGGCCCCTGCACCAGCCCCCTCCTGGCCC
CTGTCATCTTCTGTCCCTTCCCAGAAAACCTACCAGGGCAGCTACGGTTTCCGTCTGGGCTTCTTGCATT
CTGGGACAGCCAAGTCTGTGACTTGCACGTACTCCCCTGCCCTCAACAAGATGTTTTGCCAACTGGCCAA
GACCTGCCCTGTGCAGCTGTGGGTTGATTCCACACCCCCGCCCGGCACCCGCGTCCGCGCCATGGCCATC
TACAAGCAGTCACAGCACATGACGGAGGTTGTGAGGCGCTGCCCCCACCATGAGCGCTGCTCAGATAGCG
ATGGTCTGGCCCCTCCTCAGCATCTTATCCGAGTGGAAGGAAATTTGCGTGTGGAGTATTTGGATGACAG
AAACACTTTTCGACATAGTGTGGTGGTGCCCTATGAGCCGCCTGAGGTTGGCTCTGACTGTACCACCATC
CACTACAACTACATGTGTAACAGTTCCTGCATGGGCGGCATGAACCGGAGGCCCATCCTCACCATCATCA
CACTGGAAGACTCCAGTGGTAATCTACTGGGACGGAACAGCTTTGAGGTGCGTGTTTGTGCCTGTCCTGG
GAGAGACCGGCGCACAGAGGAAGAGAATCTCCGCAAGAAAGGGGAGCCTCACCACGAGCTGCCCCCAGGG
AGCACTAAGCGAGCACTGCCCAACAACACCAGCTCCTCTCCCCAGCCAAAGAAAAAACCACTGGATGGAG
AATATTTCACCCTTCAGATCCGTGGGCGTGAGCGCTTCGAGATGTTCCGAGAGCTGAATGAGGCCTTGGA
ACTCAAGGATGCCCAGGCTGGGAA
