[The description below was written by a language model from this plasmid's Addgene catalogue record.]
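Description:
Human p53-(82-393) is a bacterial expression plasmid built on the Novagen pET15b backbone (about 5.7 kb without insert) that carries a truncated human TP53 coding sequence. It is maintained in E. coli as a high-copy plasmid under ampicillin selection, with a standard cloning strain used for propagation. No feature table accompanies the record, so the details of the backbone elements below rest on general knowledge of the pET15b system rather than on an annotated sequence.

The insert of roughly 933 bp encodes residues 82 to 393 of human p53. It therefore lacks the N-terminal portion of the protein and runs through to the native C-terminus. It was cloned between the NdeI and BamHI sites, both of which are retained, placing the fragment in frame with an N-terminal His tag for metal-affinity purification. pET15b vectors drive expression from a T7 promoter under lac operator control, which is consistent with the T7 sequencing primer listed and with the depositor's note that expression is carried out in a BL21(DE3) pLysS strain. That strain supplies inducible T7 RNA polymerase, while T7 lysozyme dampens leaky expression. The depositor also remarks that p53 proteins express better and are more stable at low temperature.

The construct is intended for producing recombinant, His-tagged N-terminally truncated p53 in E. coli. The associated publication compares the conformations of latent and active p53, pointing to use in structural and biophysical studies of the protein.
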