Addgene plasmid #24867: human p53-(82-393)
Depositing lab: Cheryl Arrowsmith. Depositing organization: University Health Network. Publication: Latent and active p53 are identical in conformation. Ayed A, Mulder FA, Yi GS, Lu Y, Kay LE, Arrowsmith CH. Nat Struct Biol. 2001 Sep . 8(9):756-60. 10.1038/nsb0901-756 PubMed 11524676.
Backbone
  Vector backbone: pET15b
  Backbone manufacturer: Novagen
  Backbone size w/o insert (bp): 5700
  Vector type: Bacterial Expression
Growth in bacteria
  Bacterial resistance: Ampicillin, 100 μg/mL
  Growth temperature: 37°C
  Growth strain: DH5alpha
  Copy number: High Copy
Gene/Insert
  Gene/Insert name: p53
  Species: H. sapiens (human)
  Insert size (bp): 933
  Mutation: Contains aa 82-393
  Entrez Gene: TP53 (a.k.a. BCC7, BMFS5, LFS1, P53, TRP53)
  Tag / fusion protein: His (N terminal on insert)
  Cloning method: Restriction Enzyme; 5′ cloning site NdeI (not destroyed); 3′ cloning site BamHI (not destroyed)
  Sequencing primers: 5′ T7
Terms and licenses: Academic/Nonprofit Terms; Industry Terms: Not Available to Industry
Depositor comments: E.Coli strain for epression: BL21DE3-pLysS p53 proteins are expressed better and more stable at low temperature
How to cite: human p53-(82-393) was a gift from Cheryl Arrowsmith (Addgene plasmid # 24867 ; http://n2t.net/addgene:24867 ; RRID:Addgene_24867)
